Addgene plasmid #48825: pGGC011
Purpose: Provides alcR as GreenGate coding sequence module.
Depositing lab: Jan Lohmann. Depositing organization: Universitaet Heidelberg. Publication: GreenGate - A Novel, Versatile, and Efficient Cloning System for Plant Transgenesis. Lampropoulos A, Sutikovic Z, Wenzl C, Maegele I, Lohmann JU, Forner J. PLoS One. 2013 Dec 20;8(12):e83043. doi: 10.1371/journal.pone.0083043. PubMed 24376629.
Backbone
  Vector backbone: pUC19
  Backbone size w/o insert (bp): 2686
  Vector type: Golden Gate compatible cloning vector
Growth in bacteria
  Bacterial resistance: Ampicillin, 100 μg/mL
  Growth temperature: 37°C
  Growth strain: DH5alpha
  Copy number: High Copy
Gene/Insert
  Gene/Insert name: alcR
  Species: Synthetic
  Insert size (bp): 2465
  Cloning method: Unknown
Terms and licenses: Academic/Nonprofit Terms; Industry Terms: Not Available to Industry
Depositor comments: This plasmid is designed for Golden Gate cloning using the BsaI enzyme. Plasmid Features (listed as bp in full plasmid sequence): BsaI site #1 = 2241-2251bp alcR coding sequence = 2252-4716bp BsaI site #2 = 4717-4727bp
How to cite: pGGC011 was a gift from Jan Lohmann (Addgene plasmid # 48825 ; http://n2t.net/addgene:48825 ; RRID:Addgene_48825)
