[The description below was written by a language model from this plasmid's Addgene catalogue record and the feature table of its GenBank file.]
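Description:
pGGC011 is a GreenGate entry module, a Golden Gate-compatible cloning plasmid built on the pUC19 backbone that supplies the alcR coding sequence for modular assembly of plant transformation constructs. The circular plasmid is 5151 bp and is maintained in E. coli at high copy through the ColE1/pUC-type origin, with selection by ampicillin via the bla (beta-lactamase) gene and its native promoter. It is a parts donor, not an expression vector in its own right.

The payload is a 2465 bp alcR coding sequence, listed as synthetic, which the depositor places at positions 2252–4716 and which is bracketed directly by two BsaI recognition sites. The GenBank feature table does not annotate alcR or the BsaI sites, so this placement rests on the depositor's comments. BsaI is a type IIS enzyme that cuts outside its recognition sequence, so digestion releases the module with defined overhangs. These let it be ligated in a fixed order with the other GreenGate modules, such as promoter, tag, terminator and resistance cassette parts, into a destination vector in a single reaction. AlcR is generally known as the ethanol-responsive transcriptional activator of the Aspergillus nidulans alc regulon and is used in plants as the regulator component of alcohol-inducible expression systems, although the record itself states only that the plasmid provides alcR as a coding sequence module.

Around the insert lie remnants of the pUC lac region (CAP binding site, lac promoter and lac operator) together with SP6 and T7 promoters facing inward. Along with the M13/pUC forward site, these mainly serve as sequencing primer sites for verifying the module. No plant promoter, terminator or plant selectable marker is present, as these are supplied by other modules during assembly.
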