LOCUS       Exported 5151 bp ds-DNA circular SYN 12-MAY-2021
DEFINITION  Provides alcR as GreenGate coding sequence module..
ACCESSION   .
VERSION     .
KEYWORDS    pGGC011
SOURCE      synthetic DNA construct
  ORGANISM  synthetic DNA construct
REFERENCE   1 (bases 1 to 5151)
  AUTHORS   Lampropoulos A, Sutikovic Z, Wenzl C, Maegele I, Lohmann JU, Forner
            J
  TITLE     GreenGate - A Novel, Versatile, and Efficient Cloning System for
            Plant Transgenesis.
  JOURNAL   PLoS One. 2013 Dec 20;8(12):e83043. doi:
            10.1371/journal.pone.0083043.
  PUBMED    24376629
REFERENCE   2 (bases 1 to 5151)
  AUTHORS   .
  TITLE     Direct Submission
  JOURNAL   Exported May 12, 2021 from SnapGene Server 1.1.58
            http://www.snapgene.com
FEATURES             Location/Qualifiers
     source          1..5151
                     /organism="synthetic DNA construct"
                     /mol_type="other DNA"
     primer_bind     complement(10..28)
                     /label=pBRforEco
                     /note="pBR322 vectors, upsteam of EcoRI site, forward
                     primer"
     promoter        96..200
                     /gene="bla"
                     /label=AmpR promoter
     CDS             201..1061
                     /codon_start=1
                     /gene="bla"
                     /product="beta-lactamase"
                     /label=AmpR
                     /note="confers resistance to ampicillin, carbenicillin, and
                     related antibiotics"
                     /translation="MSIQHFRVALIPFFAAFCLPVFAHPETLVKVKDAEDQLGARVGYI
                     ELDLNSGKILESFRPEERFPMMSTFKVLLCGAVLSRIDAGQEQLGRRIHYSQNDLVEYS
                     PVTEKHLTDGMTVRELCSAAITMSDNTAANLLLTTIGGPKELTAFLHNMGDHVTRLDRW
                     EPELNEAIPNDERDTTMPVAMATTLRKLLTGELLTLASRQQLIDWMEADKVAGPLLRSA
                     LPAGWFIADKSGAGERGSRGIIAALGPDGKPSRIVVIYTTGSQATMDERNRQIAEIGAS
                     LIKHW"
     primer_bind     complement(419..438)
                     /label=Amp-R
                     /note="Ampicillin resistance gene, reverse primer"
     rep_origin      1232..1820
                     /direction=RIGHT
                     /label=ori
                     /note="high-copy-number ColE1/pMB1/pBR322/pUC origin of
                     replication"
     primer_bind     1721..1740
                     /label=pBR322ori-F
                     /note="pBR322 origin, forward primer"
     primer_bind     1974..1991
                     /label=L4440
                     /note="L4440 vector, forward primer"
     protein_bind    2108..2129
                     /label=CAP binding site
                     /bound_moiety="E. coli catabolite activator protein"
                     /note="CAP binding activates transcription in the presence
                     of cAMP."
     promoter        2144..2174
                     /label=lac promoter
                     /note="promoter for the E. coli lac operon"
     protein_bind    2182..2198
                     /label=lac operator
                     /bound_moiety="lac repressor encoded by lacI"
                     /note="The lac repressor binds to the lac operator to
                     inhibit transcription in E. coli. This inhibition can be
                     relieved by adding lactose or
                     isopropyl-beta-D-thiogalactopyranoside (IPTG)."
     promoter        2212..2230
                     /label=SP6 promoter
                     /note="promoter for bacteriophage SP6 RNA polymerase"
     primer_bind     2212..2229
                     /label=SP6
                     /note="SP6 promoter, forward primer"
     primer_bind     complement(4737..4756)
                     /label=T7
                     /note="T7 promoter, forward primer"
     promoter        complement(4738..4756)
                     /label=T7 promoter
                     /note="promoter for bacteriophage T7 RNA polymerase"
     primer_bind     complement(4766..4788)
                     /label=M13/pUC Forward
                     /note="In lacZ gene"
     primer_bind     complement(4982..5001)
                     /label=pRS-marker
                     /note="pRS vectors, use to sequence yeast selectable
                     marker"
     primer_bind     5101..5123
                     /label=pGEX 3'
                     /note="pGEX vectors, reverse primer"
ORIGIN
        1 gacgaaaggg cctcgtgata cgcctatttt tataggttaa tgtcatgata ataatggttt
       61 cttagacgtc aggtggcact tttcggggaa atgtgcgcgg aacccctatt tgtttatttt
      121 tctaaataca ttcaaatatg tatccgctca tgagacaata accctgataa atgcttcaat
      181 aatattgaaa aaggaagagt atgagtattc aacatttccg tgtcgccctt attccctttt
      241 ttgcggcatt ttgccttcct gtttttgctc acccagaaac gctggtgaaa gtaaaagatg
      301 ctgaagatca gttgggtgca cgagtgggtt acatcgaact ggatctcaac agcggtaaga
      361 tccttgagag ttttcgcccc gaagaacgtt ttccaatgat gagcactttt aaagttctgc
      421 tatgtggcgc ggtattatcc cgtattgacg ccgggcaaga gcaactcggt cgccgcatac
      481 actattctca gaatgacttg gttgagtact caccagtcac agaaaagcat cttacggatg
      541 gcatgacagt aagagaatta tgcagtgctg ccataaccat gagtgataac actgcggcca
      601 acttacttct gacaacgatc ggaggaccga aggagctaac cgcttttttg cacaacatgg
      661 gggatcatgt aactcgcctt gatcgttggg aaccggagct gaatgaagcc ataccaaacg
      721 acgagcgtga caccacgatg cctgtagcaa tggcaacaac gttgcgcaaa ctattaactg
      781 gcgaactact tactctagct tcccggcaac aattaataga ctggatggag gcggataaag
      841 ttgcaggacc acttctgcgc tcggcccttc cggctggctg gtttattgct gataaatctg
      901 gagccggtga gcgtggctct cgaggtatca ttgcagcact ggggccagat ggtaagccct
      961 cccgtatcgt agttatctac acgacgggga gtcaggcaac tatggatgaa cgaaatagac
     1021 agatcgctga gataggtgcc tcactgatta agcattggta actgtcagac caagtttact
     1081 catatatact ttagattgat ttaaaacttc atttttaatt taaaaggatc taggtgaaga
     1141 tcctttttga taatctcatg accaaaatcc cttaacgtga gttttcgttc cactgagcgt
     1201 cagaccccgt agaaaagatc aaaggatctt cttgagatcc tttttttctg cgcgtaatct
     1261 gctgcttgca aacaaaaaaa ccaccgctac cagcggtggt ttgtttgccg gatcaagagc
     1321 taccaactct ttttccgaag gtaactggct tcagcagagc gcagatacca aatactgttc
     1381 ttctagtgta gccgtagtta ggccaccact tcaagaactc tgtagcaccg cctacatacc
     1441 tcgctctgct aatcctgtta ccagtggctg ctgccagtgg cgataagtcg tgtcttaccg
     1501 ggttggactc aagacgatag ttaccggata aggcgcagcg gtcgggctga acggggggtt
     1561 cgtgcacaca gcccagcttg gagcgaacga cctacaccga actgagatac ctacagcgtg
     1621 agctatgaga aagcgccacg cttcccgaag ggagaaaggc ggacaggtat ccggtaagcg
     1681 gcagggtcgg aacaggagag cgcacgaggg agcttccagg gggaaacgcc tggtatcttt
     1741 atagtcctgt cgggtttcgc cacctctgac ttgagcgtcg atttttgtga tgctcgtcag
     1801 gggggcggag cctatggaaa aacgccagca acgcggcctt tttacggttc ctggcctttt
     1861 gctggccttt tgctcacatg ttctttcctg cgttatcccc tgattctgtg gataaccgta
     1921 ttaccgcctt tgagtgagct gataccgctc gccgcagccg aacgaccgag cgcagcgagt
     1981 cagtgagcga ggaagcggaa gagcgcccaa tacgcaaacc gcctctcccc gcgcgttggc
     2041 cgattcatta atgcagctgg cacgacaggt ttcccgactg gaaagcgggc agtgagcgca
     2101 acgcaattaa tgtgagttag ctcactcatt aggcacccca ggctttacac tttatgcttc
     2161 cggctcgtat gttgtgtgga attgtgagcg gataacaatt tcacacgagc tatttaggtg
     2221 acactataga agtgaagctt ggtctcaggc tccatggcag atacgcgccg acgccagaat
     2281 catagctgcg atccctgtcg caagggcaag cgacgctgtg atgccccgga aaatagaaac
     2341 gaggccaatg aaaacggctg ggtttcgtgt tcaaattgca agcgttggaa caaggattgt
     2401 accttcaatt ggctctcatc ccaacgctcc aaggcaaaag gggctgcacc tagagcgaga
     2461 acaaagaaag ccaggaccgc aacaaccacc agtgaaccat caacttcagc tgcaacaatc
     2521 cctacaccgg aaagtgacaa tcacgatgcg cctccagtca taaactctca cgacgcgctc
     2581 ccgagctgga ctcaggggct actctcccac cccggcgacc ttttcgattt cagccactct
     2641 gctattcccg caaatgcaga agatgcggcc aacgtgcagt cagacgcacc ttttccgtgg
     2701 gatctagcca tccccggtga tttcagcatg ggccaacagc tcgagaaacc tctcagtccg
     2761 ctcagttttc aagcagtcct tcttccgccc catagcccga acacggatga cctcattcgc
     2821 gagctggaag agcagactac agatccggac tcggttaccg atactaatag tgtacaacag
     2881 gtcgctcaag atggatcgct atggtctgat cggcagtcgc cgctactgcc tgagaacagt
     2941 ctgtgcatgg cctcagacag cacagcacgg cgatatgccc gttccacaat gacgaagaat
     3001 ctgatgcgaa tctaccacga tagtatggag aatgcactgt cctgctggct gacagagcac
     3061 aattgtccat actccgacca gatcagctac ctgccgccca agcagcgggc ggaatggggc
     3121 ccgaactggt caaacaggat gtgcatccgg gtgtgccggc tagatcgcgt atctacctca
     3181 ttacgcgggc gcgccctgag tgcggaagag gacaaagccg cagcccgagc cctgcatctg
     3241 gcgatcgtag cttttgcgtc gcaatggacg cagcatgcgc agaggggggc tgggctaaat
     3301 gttcctgcag acatagccgc cgatgagagg tccatccgga ggaacgcctg gaatgaagca
     3361 cgccatgcct tgcagcacac gacagggatt ccatcattcc gggttatatt tgcgaatatc
     3421 atcttttctc tcacgcagag tgtgctggat gatgatgagc agcacggtat gggtgcacgt
     3481 ctagacaagc tactcgaaaa tgacggtgcg cccgtgttcc tggaaaccgc gaaccgtcag
     3541 ctttatacat tccgacataa gtttgcacga atgcaacgcc gcggtaaggc tttcaacagg
     3601 ctcccgggag gatctgtcgc atcgacattc gccggtattt tcgagacacc gacgccgtcg
     3661 tctgaaagcc cacagcttga cccggttgtg gccagtgagg agcatcgcag tacattaagc
     3721 cttatgttct ggctagggat catgttcgat acactaagcg ctgcaatgta ccagcgacca
     3781 ctcgtggtgt cagatgagga tagccagata tcatcggcat ctccaccaag gcgcggcgct
     3841 gaaacgccga tcaacctaga ctgctgggag cccccgagac aggtcccgag caatcaagaa
     3901 aagagcgacg tatggggcga cctcttcctc cgcacctcgg actctctccc agatcacgaa
     3961 tcccacacac aaatctctca gccagcggct cgatggccct gcacctacga acaggccgcc
     4021 gccgctctct cctctgcaac gcccgtcaaa gtcctcctct accgccgcgt cacgcagctc
     4081 caaaccctcc tctatcgcgg cgccagccct gcccgccttg aagcggccat ccagagaacg
     4141 ctctacgttt ataatcactg gacagcgaag taccaaccat ttatgcagga ctgcgttgct
     4201 aaccacgagc tcctcccttc gcgcatccag tcttggtacg tcattctaga cggtcactgg
     4261 catctagccg cgatgttgct agcggacgtt ttggagagca tcgaccgcga ttcgtactct
     4321 gatatcaacc acatcgacct tgtaacaaag ctaaggctcg ataatgcact agcagttagt
     4381 gcccttgcgc gctcttcact ccgaggccag gagctggacc cgggcaaagc atctccgatg
     4441 tatcgccatt tccatgattc tctgaccgag gtggcattcc tggtagaacc gtggaccgtc
     4501 gttcttattc actcgtttgc caaagctgcg tatatcttgc tggactgttt agatctggac
     4561 ggccaaggaa atgcactagc ggggtacctg cagctgcggc aaaattgcaa ctactgcatt
     4621 cgggcgctgc aatttctggg caggaagtcg gatatggcgg cgctggttgc gaaggattta
     4681 gagagaggtt tgaatgggaa agttgacagc tttttgtcag tgagaccgaa ttctcgccct
     4741 atagtgagtc gtattacctg gccgtcgttt tacaacgtcg tgactgggaa aaccctggcg
     4801 ttacccaact taatcgcctt gcagcacatc cccctttcgc cagctggcgt aatagcgaag
     4861 aggcccgcac cgatcgccct tcccaacagt tgcgcagcct gaatggcgaa tggcgcctga
     4921 tgcggtattt tctccttacg catctgtgcg gtatttcaca ccgcatatgg tgcactctca
     4981 gtacaatctg ctctgatgcc gcatagttaa gccagccccg acacccgcca acacccgctg
     5041 acgcgccctg acgggcttgt ctgctcccgg catccgctta cagacaagct gtgaccgtct
     5101 ccgggagctg catgtgtcag aggttttcac cgtcatcacc gaaacgcgcg a
//
