>Addgene plasmid #48825 | pGGC011 | depositor partial sequence | sequence record 71219 | alcR coding sequence
CCATGGCAGATACGCGCCGACGCCAGAATCATAGCTGCGATCCCTGTCGCAAGGGCAAGCGACGCTGTGA
TGCCCCGGAAAATAGAAACGAGGCCAATGAAAACGGCTGGGTTTCGTGTTCAAATTGCAAGCGTTGGAAC
AAGGATTGTACCTTCAATTGGCTCTCATCCCAACGCTCCAAGGCAAAAGGGGCTGCACCTAGAGCGAGAA
CAAAGAAAGCCAGGACCGCAACAACCACCAGTGAACCATCAACTTCAGCTGCAACAATCCCTACACCGGA
AAGTGACAATCACGATGCGCCTCCAGTCATAAACTCTCACGACGCGCTCCCGAGCTGGACTCAGGGGCTA
CTCTCCCACCCCGGCGACCTTTTCGATTTCAGCCACTCTGCTATTCCCGCAAATGCAGAAGATGCGGCCA
ACGTGCAGTCAGACGCACCTTTTCCGTGGGATCTAGCCATCCCCGGTGATTTCAGCATGGGCCAACAGCT
CGAGAAACCTCTCAGTCCGCTCAGTTTTCAAGCAGTCCTTCTTCCGCCCCATAGCCCGAACACGGATGAC
CTCATTCGCGAGCTGGAAGAGCAGACTACAGATCCGGACTCGGTTACCGATACTAATAGTGTACAACAGG
TCGCTCAAGATGGATCGCTATGGTCTGATCGGCAGTCGCCGCTACTGCCTGAGAACAGTCTGTGCATGGC
CTCAGACAGCACAGCACGGCGATATGCCCGTTCCACAATGACGAAGAATCTGATGCGAATCTACCACGAT
AGTATGGAGAATGCACTGTCCTGCTGGCTGACAGAGCACAATTGTCCATACTCCGACCAGATCAGCTACC
TGCCGCCCAAGCAGCGGGCGGAATGGGGCCCGAACTGGTCAAACAGGATGTGCATCCGGGTGTGCCGGCT
AGATCGCGTATCTACCTCATTACGCGGGCGCGCCCTGAGTGCGGAAGAGGACAAAGCCGCAGCCCGAGCC
CTGCATCTGGCGATCGTAGCTTTTGCGTCGCAATGGACGCAGCATGCGCAGAGGGGGGCTGGGCTAAATG
TTCCTGCAGACATAGCCGCCGATGAGAGGTCCATCCGGAGGAACGCCTGGAATGAAGCACGCCATGCCTT
GCAGCACACGACAGGGATTCCATCATTCCGGGTTATATTTGCGAATATCATCTTTTCTCTCACGCAGAGT
GTGCTGGATGATGATGAGCAGCACGGTATGGGTGCACGTCTAGACAAGCTACTCGAAAATGACGGTGCGC
CCGTGTTCCTGGAAACCGCGAACCGTCAGCTTTATACATTCCGACATAAGTTTGCACGAATGCAACGCCG
CGGTAAGGCTTTCAACAGGCTCCCGGGAGGATCTGTCGCATCGACATTCGCCGGTATTTTCGAGACACCG
ACGCCGTCGTCTGAAAGCCCACAGCTTGACCCGGTTGTGGCCAGTGAGGAGCATCGCAGTACATTAAGCC
TTATGTTCTGGCTAGGGATCATGTTCGATACACTAAGCGCTGCAATGTACCAGCGACCACTCGTGGTGTC
AGATGAGGATAGCCAGATATCATCGGCATCTCCACCAAGGCGCGGCGCTGAAACGCCGATCAACCTAGAC
TGCTGGGAGCCCCCGAGACAGGTCCCGAGCAATCAAGAAAAGAGCGACGTATGGGGCGACCTCTTCCTCC
GCACCTCGGACTCTCTCCCAGATCACGAATCCCACACACAAATCTCTCAGCCAGCGGCTCGATGGCCCTG
CACCTACGAACAGGCCGCCGCCGCTCTCTCCTCTGCAACGCCCGTCAAAGTCCTCCTCTACCGCCGCGTC
ACGCAGCTCCAAACCCTCCTCTATCGCGGCGCCAGCCCTGCCCGCCTTGAAGCGGCCATCCAGAGAACGC
TCTACGTTTATAATCACTGGACAGCGAAGTACCAACCATTTATGCAGGACTGCGTTGCTAACCACGAGCT
CCTCCCTTCGCGCATCCAGTCTTGGTACGTCATTCTAGACGGTCACTGGCATCTAGCCGCGATGTTGCTA
GCGGACGTTTTGGAGAGCATCGACCGCGATTCGTACTCTGATATCAACCACATCGACCTTGTAACAAAGC
TAAGGCTCGATAATGCACTAGCAGTTAGTGCCCTTGCGCGCTCTTCACTCCGAGGCCAGGAGCTGGACCC
GGGCAAAGCATCTCCGATGTATCGCCATTTCCATGATTCTCTGACCGAGGTGGCATTCCTGGTAGAACCG
TGGACCGTCGTTCTTATTCACTCGTTTGCCAAAGCTGCGTATATCTTGCTGGACTGTTTAGATCTGGACG
GCCAAGGAAATGCACTAGCGGGGTACCTGCAGCTGCGGCAAAATTGCAACTACTGCATTCGGGCGCTGCA
ATTTCTGGGCAGGAAGTCGGATATGGCGGCGCTGGTTGCGAAGGATTTAGAGAGAGGTTTGAATGGGAAA
GTTGACAGCTTTTTG
