>Addgene plasmid #48825 | pGGC011 | addgene partial sequence | sequence record 72408 | Lac-promoter 5'-CACTTTATGCTTCCGGCTCG-3'
CACGAGCTATTTAGGTGACACTATAGAAGTGAAGCTTGGTCTCAGGCTCCATGGCAGATACGCGCCGACG
CCAGAATCATAGCTGCGATCCCTGTCGCAAGGGCAAGCGACGCTGTGATGCCCCGGAAAATAGAAACGAG
GCCAATGAAAACGGCTGGGTTTCGTGTTCAAATTGCAAGCGTTGGAACAAGGATTGTACCTTCAATTGGC
TCTCATCCCAACGCTCCAAGGCAAAAGGGGCTGCACCTAGAGCGAGAACAAAGAAAGCCAGGACCGCAAC
AACCACCAGTGAACCATCAACTTCAGCTGCAACAATCCCTACACCGGAAAGTGACAATCACGATGCGCCT
CCAGTCATAAACTCTCACGACGCGCTCCCGAGCTGGACTCAGGGGCTACTCTCCCACCCCGGCGACCTTT
TCGATTTCAGCCACTCTGCTATTCCCGCAAATGCAGAAGATGCGGCCAACGTGCAGTCAGACGCACCTTT
TCCGTGGGATCTAGCCATCCCCGGTGATTTCAGCATGGGCCAACAGCTCGAGAAACCTCTCAGTCCGCTC
AGTTTTCAAGCAGTCCTTCTTCCGCCCCATAGCCCGAACACGGATGACCTCATTCGCGAGCTGGAAGAGC
AGACTACAGATCCGGACTCGGTTACCGATACTAATAGTGTACAACAGGTCGCTCAAGATGGATCGCTATG
GTCTGATCGGCAGTCGCCGCTACTGCCTGAGAACAGTCTGTGCATGGCCTCAGACAGCACAGCACGGCGA
TATGCCCGTTCCACAATGACGAAGAATCTGATGCGAATCTACCACGATAGTATGGAGAATGCACTGTCCT
GCTGGCTGACAGAGCACAATTGTCCATACTCCGACCAGATCAGCTACCTGCCGCCCAAGCAGCGGGCGGA
TG
