>Addgene plasmid #48825 | pGGC011 | addgene partial sequence | sequence record 72488 | M13pUC-Fwd 5'-CCCAGTCACGACGTTGTAAAACG-3'
CTATAGGGCGAGAATTCGGTCTCACTGACAAAAAGCTGTCAACTTTCCCATTCAAACCTCTCTCTAAATC
CTTCGCAACCAGCGCCGCCATATCCGACTTCCTGCCCAGAAATTGCAGCGCCCGAATGCAGTAGTTGCAA
TTTTGCCGCAGCTGCAGGTACCCCGCTAGTGCATTTCCTTGGCCGTCCAGATCTAAACAGTCCAGCAAGA
TATACGCAGCTTTGGCAAACGAGTGAATAAGAACGACGGTCCACGGTTCTACCAGGAATGCCACCTCGGT
CAGAGAATCATGGAAATGGCGATACATCGGAGATGCTTTGCCCGGGTCCAGCTCCTGGCCTCGGAGTGAA
GAGCGCGCAAGGGCACTAACTGCTAGTGCATTATCGAGCCTTAGCTTTGTTACAAGGTCGATGTGGTTGA
TATCAGAGTACGAATCGCGGTCGATGCTCTCCAAAACGTCCGCTAGCAACATCGCGGCTAGATGCCAGTG
ACCGTCTAGAATGACGTACCAAGACTGGATGCGCGAAGGGAGGAGCTCGTGGTTAGCAACGCAGTCCTGC
ATAAATGGTTGGTACTTCGCTGTCCAGTGATTATAAACGTAGAGCGTTCTCTGGATGGCCGCTTCAAGGC
GGGCAGGGCTGGCGCCGCGATAGAGGAGGGTTTGGAGCTGCGTGACGCGGCGGTAGAGGAGGACTTTGAC
GGGCGTTGCAGAGGAGAGAGCGGCGGCGGCCTGTTCGTAGGTGCAGGGCCATCGAGCCGCTGGCTGAGAG
ATTTGTGTGTGGGATTCGTGATCTGGGAGAGAGTCCGAGGTGCGGAGGAAGAGGTCGCCCCATACGTCGC
TCTTTTCTTGATTGCTCGGGACCTGTCTCGGGGGCTCC
